Addgene plasmid #188050: pAG8Ha-FLI1_DBD_deltaAlpha4
Purpose: Expresses His8-FLI1_DBD_deltaAlpha4(276-361) with a TEV site for removal of the His8 tag.
Depositing lab: David Libich. Depositing organization: University of Texas Health Science Center at San Antonio. Publication: Phase separation of the oncogenic fusion protein EWS::FLI1 is modulated by its DNA-binding domain. Selig EE, Sohn EJ, Stoja A, Moreno-Romero AK, Akula S, Xu X, Bishop AJR, Libich DS. Proc Natl Acad Sci U S A. 2025 May 20;122(20):e2221823122. doi: 10.1073/pnas.2221823122. Epub 2025 May 16. PubMed 40377985.
Backbone
  Vector backbone: pET11
  Backbone size w/o insert (bp): 4500
  Total vector size (bp): 4815
  Vector type: Bacterial Expression
Growth in bacteria
  Bacterial resistance: Ampicillin, 100 μg/mL
  Growth temperature: 37°C
  Growth strain: DH5alpha
  Copy number: Unknown
Gene/Insert
  Gene/Insert name: FLI1 (alt names: Friend leukemia integration 1 transcription factor; Proto-oncogene Fli-1)
  Species: H. sapiens (human)
  Insert size (bp): 315
  Mutation: deleted amino acids 1-275, 362-452
  Entrez Gene: FLI1 (a.k.a. BDPLT21, EWSR2, FLI-1, SIC-1)
  Promoter: T7
  Tag / fusion protein: His8 (N terminal on insert)
  Cloning method: Restriction Enzyme; 5′ cloning site KasI (unknown if destroyed); 3′ cloning site BamH1 (unknown if destroyed)
  Sequencing primers: 5′ T7; 3′ T7 reverse
Terms and licenses: Academic/Nonprofit Terms; Industry Terms: Not Available to Industry
Depositor comments: insert is codon optimized for E. coli expression
How to cite: pAG8Ha-FLI1_DBD_deltaAlpha4 was a gift from David Libich (Addgene plasmid # 188050 ; http://n2t.net/addgene:188050 ; RRID:Addgene_188050)
