[The description below was written by a language model from this plasmid's Addgene catalogue record and pLannotate feature annotations shown in this document.]
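Description:
pAG8Ha-FLI1_DBD_deltaAlpha4 is a pET11-derived bacterial expression plasmid for producing a truncated form of the DNA-binding domain of human FLI1 (Friend leukemia integration 1 transcription factor) in E. coli. It is propagated through a ColE1/pMB1-type origin accompanied by the rop gene and the pBR322 bom region, and is selected with ampicillin via the β-lactamase gene and its own promoter. The backbone also carries several tetracycline-resistance fragments, interrupted by the expression cassette, which are pBR322 remnants rather than a listed selection marker. The catalogue gives a total size of 4815 bp, while the sequenced record is 4,874 nt, a small discrepancy the record does not explain.

The expression cassette lies on the reverse strand and consists of a T7 promoter, the phage T7 gene 10 ribosome binding site, an N-terminal 8xHis tag, a TEV protease recognition site (annotated as a fragment of a composite TEV-containing tag), the insert, and a T7 terminator. The insert encodes FLI1 residues 276–361, with residues 1–275 and 362–452 deleted, which, as the name suggests, removes the fourth alpha helix. It is codon optimized for E. coli. The automated annotation labels this region as a fragment of FEV, presumably reflecting homology between related ETS-family proteins rather than a different insert. A short match to a gene 10-derived solubility tag downstream of the insert is probably residual vector sequence. Transcription requires a host supplying T7 RNA polymerase. No lac operator or lacI was annotated.

The construct is intended for recombinant expression, affinity purification through the His8 tag, and tag removal with TEV protease. It was deposited with a study of how the DNA-binding domain modulates phase separation of the EWS::FLI1 oncogenic fusion protein.
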