Features (pLannotate 1.2.2; 19 found; start..end, strand, type, name):
     10..39      +  promoter       tet promoter: E. coli promoter for tetracycline efflux protein gene
     87..191     +  CDS            TcR (fragment): tetracycline efflux protein; tet; confers resistance to tetracycline
    214..261     -  terminator     T7 terminator: transcription terminator for bacteriophage T7 RNA polymerase
    269..318     -  CDS            SET1 (fragment): solubility-enhancement tag derived from T7 phage gene 10B
    329..583     -  CDS            FEV (fragment): FEV_HUMAN - Also known as PET1. Experimental evidence at protein level: Swiss-Prot protein existence level 1. Functions as a transcriptional regulator. According to PubMed:12761502, it functions as a transcriptional repressor. Functions in the differentiation and the maintenance of the central serotonergic neurons. May play a role in cell growth. From Homo sapiens (Human).
    591..611     -  CDS            capTEV™ (fragment): composite tag for in vivo biotinylation, TEV protease cleavage, and 6xHis tagging
    617..640     -  CDS            8xHis: 8xHis affinity tag
    655..677     -  RBS            RBS: efficient ribosome binding site from bacteriophage T7 gene 10 (Olins and Rangwala, 1989)
    709..727     -  promoter       T7 promoter: promoter for bacteriophage T7 RNA polymerase
    749..824     +  CDS            TcR (fragment): tetracycline efflux protein; tet; confers resistance to tetracycline
    825..989     +  CDS            TcR (fragment): tetracycline efflux protein; tet; confers resistance to tetracycline
   1019..1708    +  CDS            TcR (fragment): tetracycline efflux protein; tet; confers resistance to tetracycline
   1708..1790    +  CDS            TcR (fragment): tetracycline efflux protein; tet; confers resistance to tetracycline
   2032..2412    -  CDS            YPB1_ECOLX: Protein predicted: Swiss-Prot protein existence level 4. From Escherichia coli.
   2429..2620    +  CDS            rop: Rop protein, which maintains plasmids at low copy number; rop
   2722..2861    +  misc_feature   bom: basis of mobility region from pBR322
   3047..3635    -  rep_origin     ori: high-copy-number ColE1/pMB1/pBR322/pUC origin of replication
   3806..4666    -  CDS            AmpR: β-lactamase; bla; confers resistance to ampicillin, carbenicillin, and related antibiotics
   4667..4771    -  promoter       AmpR promoter: bla
>Addgene plasmid #188050 | pAG8Ha-FLI1_DBD_deltaAlpha4 | addgene full sequence | sequence record 376803 | Addgene NGS Result
TTCTCATGTTTGACAGCTTATCATCCGATAAGCTTTAATGCGGTAGTTTATCACAGTTAAATTGCTAACG
CAGTCAGGCACCGTGTATGAAATCTAACAATGCGCTCATCGTCATCCTCGGCACCGTCACCCTGGATGCT
GTAGGCATAGGCTTGGTTATGCCGGTACTGCCGGGCCTCTTGCGGGATATCCGGATATAGTTCCTCCTTT
CAGCAAAAAACCCCTCAAGACCCGTTTAGAGGCCCCAAGGGGTTATGCTAGTTATTGCTCAGCGGTGGCA
GCAGCCAACTCAGCTTCCTTTCGGGCTTTGTTAGCAGCCGGATCCTCAATCGAATTTGTACGCGTAGCGT
TTACCATGCACTTTGGTCATGATGTTTTTATCGTAGTAGTAGCGCAGGGCACGGCTCAGTTTATCGTAGT
TCATGTTCGGTTTGCTTTTACGTTCGCCCCAGCGACGCGCAACTTCATCCGGATCGGTCATTTTAAATTC
GCCATTGGTACCTTCCCAGGTGATGCAGCTCGCGTTGGCGCTATCGCTCAGCAGTTCCAGCAGAAACTGC
CACAGCTGAATCTGACCGCTACCCGGGGCGCCCTGAAAATAAAGATTCTCGCTAGCATGGTGATGGTGGT
GGTGATGGTGGTCCATATGGTATATCTCCTTCTTAAAGTTAAACAAAATTATTTCTAGAGGGAAACCGTT
GTGGTCTCCCTATAGTGAGTCGTATTAATTTCGCGGGATCGAGATCTCGATCCTCTACGCCGGACGCATC
GTGGCCGGCATCACCGGCGCTACAGGTGCGGTTGCTTGCGCCTATATCGCCGACCCGGCATCACCGGCGC
TACAGGTGCGGTTGCTTGCGCCTATATCGCCGACATCACCGATGGGGAAGATCGGGCTCGCCACTTCGGG
CTCATGAGCGCTTGTTTCGGCGTGGGTATGGTGGCAGGCCCCGTGGCCGTGGGACTGTTGGGCTCCATCT
CCTTGCATGGGGACTGTTGGGCTCCATCTCCTTGCATGGGGGGACTGTTGGGCTCCATCTCCTTGCATGC
ACCATTCCTTGCGGCGGCGGTGCTCAACGGCCTCAACCTACTACTGGGCTGCTTCCTAATGCAGGAGTCG
CATAAGGGAGAGCGTCAACCGATGCCCTTGAGAGCCTTCAACCCAGTCAGCTCCTTCCGGTGGGCGCGGG
GCATGACTATCGTCGCCGCACTTATGACTGTCTTCTTTATCATGCAACTCGTAGGACAGGTGCCGGCAGC
GCTCTGGGTCATTTTCGGCGAGGACCGCTTTCGCTGGAGCGCGACGATGATCGGCCTGTCGCTTGCGGTA
TTCGGAATCTTGCACGCCCTCGCTCAAGCCTTCGTCACTGGTCCCGCCACCAAACGTTTCGGCGAGAAGC
AGGCCATTATCGCCGGCATGGCGGCCGACGCGCTGGGCTACGTCTTGCTGGCGTTCGCGACGCGAGGCTG
GATGGCCTTCCCCATTATGATTCTTCTCGCTTCCGGCGGCATCGGGATGCCCGCGTTGCAGGCCATGCTG
TCCAGGCAGGTAGATGACGACCATCAGGGACAGCTTCAAGGATCGCTCGCGGCTCTTACCAGCCTAACTT
CGATCATTGGACCGCTGATCGTCACGGCGATTTATGCCGCCTCGGCGAGCACATGGAACGGGTTGGCATG
GATTGTAGGTGCCGCCCTATACCTTGTCATGGATTGTAGGTGCCGCCCTATACCTTGTCTGCCTCCCCGC
GTTGCGTCGCGGTGCATGGAGCCGGGCCACCTCGACCTGAATGGAAGCCGGCGGCACCTCGCTAACGGAT
TCACCACTCCAAGAATTGGAGCCAATCAATTCTTGCGGAGAACTGTGAATGCGCAAACCAACCCTTGGCA
GAACATATCCATCGCGTCCGCCATCTCCAGCAGCCGCACGCGGCGCATCTCGGGCAGCGTTGGGTCCTGG
CCACGGGTGTGCATGATCGTGCTCCTGTCGTTGAGGACCCGGCTAGGCTGGCGGGGTTGCCTTACTGGTT
AGCAGAATGAATCACCGATACGCGAGCGAACGTGAAGCGACTGCTGCTGCAAAACGTCTGCGACCTGAGC
AACAACATGAATGGTCTTCGGTTTCCGTGTTTCGTAAAGTCTGGAAACGCGGAAGTCAGCGCCCTGCACC
ATTATGTTCCGGATCTGCATCGCAGGATGCTGCTGGCTACCCTGTGGAACACCTACATCTGTATTAACGA
AGCGCTGGCATTGACCCTGAGTGATTTTTCTCTGGTCCCGCCGCATCCATACCGCCAGTTGTTTACCCTC
ACGACGTTCCAGTAACCGGGCATGTTCATCATCAGTAACCCGTATCGTGAGCATCCTCTCTCGTTTCATC
GGTATCATTACCCCCATGAACAGAAATCCCCCTTACACGGAGGCATCAGTGACCAAACAGGAAAAAACCG
CCCTTAACATGGCCCGCTTTATCAGAAGCCAGACATTAACGCTTCTGGAGAAACTCAACGAGCTGGACGC
GGATGAACAGGCAGACATCTGTGAATCGCTTCACGACCACGCTGATGAGCTTTACCGCAGCTGCCTCGCG
CGTTTCGGTGATGACGGTGAAAACCTCTGACACATGCAGCTCCCGGAGACGGTCACAGCTTGTCTGTAAG
CGGATGCCGGGAGCAGACAAGCCCGTCAGGGCGCGTCAGCGGGTGTTGGCGGGTGTCGGGGCGCAGCCAT
GACCCAGTCACGTAGCGATAGCGGAGTGTATACTGGCTTAACTATGCGGCATCAGAGCAGATTGTACTGA
GAGTGCACCATTGCGGTGTGAAATACCGCACAGATGCGTAAGGAGAAAATACCGCATCAGGCGCTCTTCC
GCTTCCTCGCTCACTGACTCGCTGCGCTCGGTCGTTCGGCTGCGGCGAGCGGTATCAGCTCACTCAAAGG
CGGTAATACGGTTATCCACAGAATCAGGGGATAACGCAGGAAAGAACATGTGAGCAAAAGGCCAGCAAAA
GGCCAGGAACCGTAAAAAGGCCGCGTTGCTGGCGTTTTTCCATAGGCTCCGCCCCCCTGACGAGCATCAC
AAAAATCGACGCTCAAGTCAGAGGTGGCGAAACCCGACAGGACTATAAAGATACCAGGCGTTTCCCCCTG
GAAGCTCCCTCGTGCGCTCTCCTGTTCCGACCCTGCCGCTTACCGGATACCTGTCCGCCTTTCTCCCTTC
GGGAAGCGTGGCGCTTTCTCATAGCTCACGCTGTAGGTATCTCAGTTCGGTGTAGGTCGTTCGCTCCAAG
CTGGGCTGTGTGCACGAACCCCCCGTTCAGCCCGACCGCTGCGCCTTATCCGGTAACTATCGTCTTGAGT
CCAACCCGGTAAGACACGACTTATCGCCACTGGCAGCAGCCACTGGTAACAGGATTAGCAGAGCGAGGTA
TGTAGGCGGTGCTACAGAGTTCTTGAAGTGGTGGCCTAACTACGGCTACACTAGAAGGACAGTATTTGGT
ATCTGCGCTCTGCTGAAGCCAGTTACCTTCGGAAAAAGAGTTGGTAGCTCTTGATCCGGCAAACAAACCA
CCGCTGGTAGCGGTGGTTTTTTTGTTTGCAAGCAGCAGATTACGCGCAGAAAAAAAGGATCTCAAGAAGA
TCCTTTGATCTTTTCTACGGGGTCTGACGCTCAGTGGAACGAAAACTCACGTTAAGGGATTTTGGTCATG
AGATTATCAAAAAGGATCTTCACCTAGATCCTTTTAAATTAAAAATGAAGTTTTAAATCAATCTAAAGTA
TATATGAGTAAACTTGGTCTGACAGTTACCAATGCTTAATCAGTGAGGCACCTATCTCAGCGATCTGTCT
ATTTCGTTCATCCATAGTTGCCTGACTCCCCGTCGTGTAGATAACTACGATACGGGAGGGCTTACCATCT
GGCCCCAGTGCTGCAATGATACCGCGAGACCCACGCTCACCGGCTCCAGATTTATCAGCAATAAACCAGC
CAGCCGGAAGGGCCGAGCGCAGAAGTGGTCCTGCAACTTTATCCGCCTCCATCCAGTCTATTAATTGTTG
CCGGGAAGCTAGAGTAAGTAGTTCGCCAGTTAATAGTTTGCGCAACGTTGTTGCCATTGCTGCAGGCATC
GTGGTGTCACGCTCGTCGTTTGGTATGGCTTCATTCAGCTCCGGTTCCCAACGATCAAGGCGAGTTACAT
GATCCCCCATGTTGTGCAAAAAAGCGGTTAGCTCCTTCGGTCCTCCGATCGTTGTCAGAAGTAAGTTGGC
CGCAGTGTTATCACTCATGGTTATGGCAGCACTGCATAATTCTCTTACTGTCATGCCATCCGTAAGATGC
TTTTCTGTGACTGGTGAGTACTCAACCAAGTCATTCTGAGAATAGTGTATGCGGCGACCGAGTTGCTCTT
GCCCGGCGTCAACACGGGATAATACCGCGCCACATAGCAGAACTTTAAAAGTGCTCATCATTGGAAAACG
TTCTTCGGGGCGAAAACTCTCAAGGATCTTACCGCTGTTGAGATCCAGTTCGATGTAACCCACTCGTGCA
CCCAACTGATCTTCAGCATCTTTTACTTTCACCAGCGTTTCTGGGTGAGCAAAAACAGGAAGGCAAAATG
CCGCAAAAAAGGGAATAAGGGCGACACGGAAATGTTGAATACTCATACTCTTCCTTTTTCAATATTATTG
AAGCATTTATCAGGGTTATTGTCTCATGAGCGGATACATATTTGAATGTATTTAGAAAAATAAACAAATA
GGGGTTCCGCGCACATTTCCCCGAAAAGTGCCACCTGACGTCTAAGAAACCATTATTATCATGACATTAA
CCTATAAAAATAGGCGTATCACGAGGCCCTTTCGTCTTCAAGAA
